Addgene plasmid #166610: pAAV-TRE-DIO-ChR2-TdTomato (Cre-OFF)
Purpose: Encodes Cre-inactivated ChR2-TdTomato under control of the TRE
Depositing lab: Martin Myers. Depositing organization: University of Michigan. Publication: tTARGIT AAVs mediate the sensitive and flexible manipulation of intersectional neuronal populations in mice. Sabatini PV, Wang J, Rupp AC, Affinati AH, Flak JN, Li C, Olson DP, Myers MG Jr. Elife. 2021 Mar 11;10. pii: 66835. doi: 10.7554/eLife.66835. PubMed 33704065.
Backbone
  Vector backbone: AAV
  Vector type: AAV
Growth in bacteria
  Bacterial resistance: Ampicillin, 100 μg/mL
  Growth temperature: 37°C
  Growth strain: NEB Stable
  Copy number: High Copy
Gene/Insert
  Gene/Insert name: ChR2-TdTomato
  Species: Synthetic
  Mutation: H134R
  Promoter: tetracycline response element
  Cloning method: Restriction Enzyme; 5′ cloning site Unknown (unknown if destroyed)
Terms and licenses: Academic/Nonprofit Terms; Industry Terms: Not Available to Industry
How to cite: pAAV-TRE-DIO-ChR2-TdTomato (Cre-OFF) was a gift from Martin Myers (Addgene plasmid # 166610 ; http://n2t.net/addgene:166610 ; RRID:Addgene_166610)
