[The description below was written by a language model from this plasmid's Addgene catalogue record and pLannotate feature annotations shown in this document.]
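Description:
pAAV-TRE-DIO-ChR2-TdTomato (Cre-OFF) is an adeno-associated virus transfer plasmid for intersectional optogenetics in mammalian neurons. In bacteria it is maintained as a high-copy plasmid through a ColE1/pUC-type origin and selected with ampicillin via the β-lactamase gene. An f1 origin and small remnants of pBR322 bom and rop sequences are also present. The expression cassette is flanked by AAV2 inverted terminal repeats, which allow it to be packaged into recombinant AAV particles. One ITR is annotated in full, while the other is detected only as short fragments.

Between the ITRs, a tetracycline response element with seven tetO copies is joined to a minimal CMV promoter, so transcription depends on a tetracycline-controlled transactivator supplied from another source. Downstream lies the H134R variant of channelrhodopsin-2, a blue-light-gated cation channel, followed by a red fluorescent protein, then a WPRE to enhance transcript expression and a bovine growth hormone polyadenylation signal. The coding sequence is bracketed by a loxP/lox2272 pair on each side, with the downstream pair in the opposite orientation, which is the standard DIO/FLEx layout. Here the ChR2 fusion sits in the sense orientation relative to the promoter, so it is expressed by default. Cre recombination inverts it irreversibly into the antisense orientation and silences it, which explains the "Cre-OFF" label.

The catalogue names the reporter as TdTomato, but the feature table annotates a single roughly 700 bp mCherry coding sequence. The record does not resolve which fluorophore is actually present. According to the record, the construct belongs to a tTA-driven AAV system used to manipulate intersectionally defined neuronal populations in mice, here targeting cells that have the transactivator but lack Cre.
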