Features (pLannotate 1.2.2; 23 found; start..end, strand, type, name):
      1..456     -  rep_origin     f1 ori (sequence partly withheld): f1 bacteriophage origin of replication; arrow indicates direction of (+) strand synthesis
    475..526     +  misc_feature   bom (fragment): basis of mobility region from pBR322
    531..671     -  repeat_region  AAV2 ITR: inverted terminal repeat of adeno-associated virus serotype 2 inverted
    769..814     -  promoter       TRE3GV promoter (fragment): 3rd-generation Tet-responsive promoter that can be activated by binding of Tet-On® 3G, optimized for retroviral and lentiviral vectors
    828..1098    +  protein_bind   tetracycline response element: contains seven copies of the tetracycline operator tetO tetracycline repressor TetR
   1109..1126    +  misc_feature   MCS (fragment): pUC18/19 multiple cloning site
   1131..1169    +  promoter       minimal CMV promoter: human cytomegalovirus (CMV) immediate early promoter
   1263..1294    +  misc_feature   MCS (fragment): pUC18/19 multiple cloning site
   1304..1337    +  protein_bind   loxP: Cre-mediated recombination occurs in the 8-bp core sequence (GCATACAT). Cre recombinase
   1348..1381    +  protein_bind   lox2272: Cre-mediated recombination occurs in the 8-bp core sequence (GGATACTT). lox2272 sites are compatible with each other, but incompatible with loxP or loxN sites (Lee and Saito, 1988). Cre recombinase
   1448..2374    +  CDS            ChR2(H134R): H134R mutant of an N-terminal fragment of channelrhodopsin-2 from the alga Chlamydomonas reinhardtii (Nagel et al., 2005) blue light-activated cation channel
   2390..3097    +  CDS            mCherry: mCherry is a basic (constitutively fluorescent) red fluorescent protein published in 2004, derived from Discosoma sp.. It is reported to be a very rapidly-maturing monomer with low acid sensitivity.
   3136..3169    -  protein_bind   loxP: Cre-mediated recombination occurs in the 8-bp core sequence (GCATACAT). Cre recombinase
   3180..3213    -  protein_bind   lox2272: Cre-mediated recombination occurs in the 8-bp core sequence (GGATACTT). lox2272 sites are compatible with each other, but incompatible with loxP or loxN sites (Lee and Saito, 1988). Cre recombinase
   3237..3825    +  misc_feature   WPRE: woodchuck hepatitis virus posttranscriptional regulatory element
   3866..4073    +  polyA_signal   bGH poly(A) signal: bovine growth hormone polyadenylation signal
   4131..4158    -  repeat_region  AAV2 ITR (fragment): inverted terminal repeat of adeno-associated virus serotype 2 inverted
   4187..4214    -  repeat_region  AAV2 ITR (fragment): inverted terminal repeat of adeno-associated virus serotype 2 inverted
   4287..4875    -  rep_origin     ori: high-copy-number ColE1/pMB1/pBR322/pUC origin of replication
   5046..5906    -  CDS            AmpR: β-lactamase; bla; confers resistance to ampicillin, carbenicillin, and related antibiotics
   5907..6011    -  promoter       AmpR promoter: bla
   6106..6141    +  CDS            rop (fragment): Rop protein, which maintains plasmids at low copy number; rop
   6243..6292    +  misc_feature   bom (fragment): basis of mobility region from pBR322
>Addgene plasmid #166610 | pAAV-TRE-DIO-ChR2-TdTomato (Cre-OFF) | addgene full sequence | sequence record 329412 | Addgene NGS Result
AAATTGTAAACGTTAATATTTTGTTAAAATTCGCGTTAAATTTTTGTTAAATCAGCTCATTTTTTAACCA
ATAGACCGAAATCGGCAAAATCCCTTATAAATCAAAAGAATAGCCCGAGATAGAGT
[37 nt withheld, positions 127-163]
AAAGAACGTGGACTCCAACGTCAAAGG
[141 nt withheld, positions 191-331]
G
[46 nt withheld, positions 333-378]
A
[95 nt withheld, positions 380-474]
TATGCGGTGTGAAATACCGCACAGATGCGTAAGGAGAAAATACCGCATCAGGCGCCCCTGCAGGCAGCTG
CGCGCTCGCTCGCTCACTGAGGCCGCCCGGGCAAAGCCCGGGCGTCGGGCGACCTTTGGTCGCCCGGCCT
CAGTGAGCGAGCGAGCGCGCAGAGAGGGAGTGGCCAACTCCATCACTAGGGGTTCCTGCGGCCGCACGCG
AAACAATTCTGCAGGAATTCGGGGCCGCGGAGGCTGGATCGGTCCCGGTGTCTTCTATGGAGGTCAAAAC
AGCGTGGATGGCGTCTCCAGGCGATCTGACGGTTCACTAAACGAGCTCTGCTTATATAGGTCGAGTTTAC
CACTCCCTATCAGTGATAGAGAAAAGTGAAAGTCGAGTTTACCACTCCCTATCAGTGATAGAGAAAAGTG
AAAGTCGAGTTTACCACTCCCTATCAGTGATAGAGAAAAGTGAAAGTCGAGTTTACCACTCCCTATCAGT
GATAGAGAAAAGTGAAAGTCGAGTTTACCACTCCCTATCAGTGATAGAGAAAAGTGAAAGTCGAGTTTAC
CACTCCCTATCAGTGATAGAGAAAAGTGAAAGTCGAGTTTACCACTCCCTATCAGTGATAGAGAAAAGTG
AAAGTCGAGCTCGGTACCCGGGTCGAGGTAGGCGTGTACGGTGGGAGGCCTATATAAGCAGAGCTCGTTT
AGTGAACCGTCAGATCGCCTGGAGACGCCATCCACGCTGTTTTGACCTCCATAGAAGACACCGGGACCGA
TCCAGCCTCCGCGGCCCCGAATTCGAGCTCGGTACCCGGGGATCCTCTAGTCGACGTCGATAACTTCGTA
TAGCATACATTATACGAAGTTATCCGAATCGCAATAACTTCGTATAGGATACTTTATACGAAGTTATTTG
GCGCGCCAAATTTAAATAACGCAACGTACCTTCGAGGGGGCCCAAGGAATTCTTACTTGTACGATGGACT
ATGGCGGCGCTTTGTCTGCCGTCGGACGCGAACTTTTGTTCGTTACTAATCCTGTGGTGGTGAACGGGTC
CGTCCTGGTCCCTGAGGATCAATGTTACTGTGCCGGATGGATTGAATCTCGCGGCACGAACGGCGCTCAG
ACCGCGTCAAATGTCCTGCAGTGGCTTGCAGCAGGATTCAGCATTTTGCTGCTGATGTTCTATGCCTACC
AAACCTGGAAATCTACATGCGGCTGGGAGGAGATCTATGTGTGCGCCATTGAAATGGTTAAGGTGATTCT
CGAGTTCTTTTTTGAGTTTAAGAATCCCTCTATGCTCTACCTTGCCACAGGACACCGGGTGCAGTGGCTG
CGCTATGCAGAGTGGCTGCTCACTTGTCCTGTCATCCTTATCCGCCTGAGCAACCTCACCGGCCTGAGCA
ACGACTACAGCAGGAGAACCATGGGACTCCTTGTCTCAGACATCGGGACTATCGTGTGGGGGGCTACCAG
CGCCATGGCAACCGGCTATGTTAAAGTCATCTTCTTTTGTCTTGGATTGTGCTATGGCGCGAACACATTT
TTTCACGCCGCCAAAGCATATATCGAGGGTTATCATACTGTGCCAAAGGGTCGGTGCCGCCAGGTCGTGA
CCGGCATGGCATGGCTGTTTTTCGTGAGCTGGGGTATGTTCCCAATTCTCTTCATTTTGGGGCCCGAAGG
TTTTGGCGTCCTGAGCGTCTATGGCTCCACCGTAGGTCACACGATTATTGATCTGATGAGTAAAAATTGT
TGGGGGTTGTTGGGACACTACCTGCGCGTCCTGATCCACGAGCACATATTGATTCACGGAGATATCCGCA
AAACCACCAAACTGAACATCGGCGGAACGGAGATCGAGGTCGAGACTCTCGTCGAAGACGAAGCCGAGGC
CGGAGCCGTGGCACCGGTCGCCACCATGGTGAGCAAGGGCGAGGAGGACAACATGGCCATCATCAAGGAG
TTCATGCGCTTCAAGGTGCACATGGAGGGCTCCGTGAACGGCCACGAGTTCGAGATCGAGGGCGAGGGCG
AGGGCCGCCCCTACGAGGGCACCCAGACCGCCAAGCTGAAGGTGACCAAGGGCGGCCCCCTGCCCTTCGC
CTGGGACATCCTGTCCCCTCAGTTCATGTACGGCTCCAAGGCCTACGTGAAGCACCCCGCCGACATCCCC
GACTACTTGAAGCTGTCCTTCCCCGAGGGCTTCAAGTGGGAGCGCGTGATGAACTTCGAGGACGGCGGCG
TGGTGACCGTGACCCAGGACTCCTCCCTGCAGGACGGCGAGTTCATCTACAAGGTGAAGCTGCGCGGCAC
CAACTTCCCCTCCGACGGCCCCGTAATGCAGAAGAAGACCATGGGCTGGGAGGCCTCCTCCGAGCGGATG
TACCCCGAGGACGGCGCCCTGAAGGGCGAGATCAAGCAGAGGCTGAAGCTGAAGGACGGCGGCCACTACG
ACGCCGAGGTCAAGACCACCTACAAGGCCAAGAAGCCCGTGCAGCTGCCCGGCGCCTACAACGTCAACAT
CAAGCTGGACATCACCTCCCACAACGAGGACTACACCATCGTGGAACAGTACGAGCGCGCCGAGGGCCGC
CACTCCACCGGCGGCATGGACGAGCTGTACAAGTAAGCTAGCTAGTTGGCGCGCCAACCTGGCCGGCCTT
GATAACTTCGTATAATGTATGCTATACGAAGTTATCCGAATCGCAATAACTTCGTATAAAGTATCCTATA
CGAAGTTATCGAAGATCATCAAGCTTATCGATAATCAACCTCTGGATTACAAAATTTGTGAAAGATTGAC
TGGTATTCTTAACTATGTTGCTCCTTTTACGCTATGTGGATACGCTGCTTTAATGCCTTTGTATCATGCT
ATTGCTTCCCGTATGGCTTTCATTTTCTCCTCCTTGTATAAATCCTGGTTGCTGTCTCTTTATGAGGAGT
TGTGGCCCGTTGTCAGGCAACGTGGCGTGGTGTGCACTGTGTTTGCTGACGCAACCCCCACTGGTTGGGG
CATTGCCACCACCTGTCAGCTCCTTTCCGGGACTTTCGCTTTCCCCCTCCCTATTGCCACGGCGGAACTC
ATCGCCGCCTGCCTTGCCCGCTGCTGGACAGGGGCTCGGCTGTTGGGCACTGACAATTCCGTGGTGTTGT
CGGGGAAATCATCGTCCTTTCCTTGGCTGCTCGCCTATGTTGCCACCTGGATTCTGCGCGGGACGTCCTT
CTGCTACGTCCCTTCGGCCCTCAATCCAGCGGACCTTCCTTCCCGCGGCCTGCTGCCGGCTCTGCGGCCT
CTTCCGCGTCTTCGCCTTCGCCCTCAGACGAGTCGGATCTCCCTTTGGGCCGCCTCCCCGCATCGATACC
GAGCGCTGCTCGAGAGATCGATCTGCCTCGACTGTGCCTTCTAGTTGCCAGCCATCTGTTGTTTGCCCCT
CCCCCGTGCCTTCCTTGACCCTGGAAGGTGCCACTCCCACTGTCCTTTCCTAATAAAATGAGGAAATTGC
ATCGCATTGTCTGAGTAGGTGTCATTCTATTCTGGGGGGTGGGGTGGGGCAGGACAGCAAGGGGGAGGAT
TGGGAAGACAATAGCAGGCATGCTGGGGACACGTGCGGACCGAGCGGCCGCAGGAACCCCTAGTGATGGA
GTTGGCCACTCCCTCTCTGCGCGCTCGCTCGCTCACTGAGGCCGGGCGACCAAAGGTCGCCCGACGCCCG
GGCGGCCTCAGTGAGCGAGCGAGCGCGCAGCTGCCTGCAGGACATGTGAGCAAAAGGCCAGCAAAAGGCC
AGGAACCGTAAAAAGGCCGCGTTGCTGGCGTTTTTCCATAGGCTCCGCCCCCCTGACGAGCATCACAAAA
ATCGACGCTCAAGTCAGAGGTGGCGAAACCCGACAGGACTATAAAGATACCAGGCGTTTCCCCCTGGAAG
CTCCCTCGTGCGCTCTCCTGTTCCGACCCTGCCGCTTACCGGATACCTGTCCGCCTTTCTCCCTTCGGGA
AGCGTGGCGCTTTCTCATAGCTCACGCTGTAGGTATCTCAGTTCGGTGTAGGTCGTTCGCTCCAAGCTGG
GCTGTGTGCACGAACCCCCCGTTCAGCCCGACCGCTGCGCCTTATCCGGTAACTATCGTCTTGAGTCCAA
CCCGGTAAGACACGACTTATCGCCACTGGCAGCAGCCACTGGTAACAGGATTAGCAGAGCGAGGTATGTA
GGCGGTGCTACAGAGTTCTTGAAGTGGTGGCCTAACTACGGCTACACTAGAAGAACAGTATTTGGTATCT
GCGCTCTGCTGAAGCCAGTTACCTTCGGAAAAAGAGTTGGTAGCTCTTGATCCGGCAAACAAACCACCGC
TGGTAGCGGTGGTTTTTTTGTTTGCAAGCAGCAGATTACGCGCAGAAAAAAAGGATCTCAAGAAGATCCT
TTGATCTTTTCTACGGGGTCTGACGCTCAGTGGAACGAAAACTCACGTTAAGGGATTTTGGTCATGAGAT
TATCAAAAAGGATCTTCACCTAGATCCTTTTAAATTAAAAATGAAGTTTTAAATCAATCTAAAGTATATA
TGAGTAAACTTGGTCTGACAGTTACCAATGCTTAATCAGTGAGGCACCTATCTCAGCGATCTGTCTATTT
CGTTCATCCATAGTTGCCTGACTCCCCGTCGTGTAGATAACTACGATACGGGAGGGCTTACCATCTGGCC
CCAGTGCTGCAATGATACCGCGAGACCCACGCTCACCGGCTCCAGATTTATCAGCAATAAACCAGCCAGC
CGGAAGGGCCGAGCGCAGAAGTGGTCCTGCAACTTTATCCGCCTCCATCCAGTCTATTAATTGTTGCCGG
GAAGCTAGAGTAAGTAGTTCGCCAGTTAATAGTTTGCGCAACGTTGTTGCCATTGCTACAGGCATCGTGG
TGTCACGCTCGTCGTTTGGTATGGCTTCATTCAGCTCCGGTTCCCAACGATCAAGGCGAGTTACATGATC
CCCCATGTTGTGCAAAAAAGCGGTTAGCTCCTTCGGTCCTCCGATCGTTGTCAGAAGTAAGTTGGCCGCA
GTGTTATCACTCATGGTTATGGCAGCACTGCATAATTCTCTTACTGTCATGCCATCCGTAAGATGCTTTT
CTGTGACTGGTGAGTACTCAACCAAGTCATTCTGAGAATAGTGTATGCGGCGACCGAGTTGCTCTTGCCC
GGCGTCAATACGGGATAATACCGCGCCACATAGCAGAACTTTAAAAGTGCTCATCATTGGAAAACGTTCT
TCGGGGCGAAAACTCTCAAGGATCTTACCGCTGTTGAGATCCAGTTCGATGTAACCCACTCGTGCACCCA
ACTGATCTTCAGCATCTTTTACTTTCACCAGCGTTTCTGGGTGAGCAAAAACAGGAAGGCAAAATGCCGC
AAAAAAGGGAATAAGGGCGACACGGAAATGTTGAATACTCATACTCTTCCTTTTTCAATATTATTGAAGC
ATTTATCAGGGTTATTGTCTCATGAGCGGATACATATTTGAATGTATTTAGAAAAATAAACAAATAGGGG
TTCCGCGCACATTTCCCCGAAAAGTGCCACCTGACGTCTAAGAAACCATTATTATCATGACATTAACCTA
TAAAAATAGGCGTATCACGAGGCCCTTTCGTCTCGCGCGTTTCGGTGATGACGGTGAAAACCTCTGACAC
ATGCAGCTCCCGGAGACGGTCACAGCTTGTCTGTAAGCGGATGCCGGGAGCAGACAAGCCCGTCAGGGCG
CGTCAGCGGGTGTTGGCGGGTGTCGGGGCTGGCTTAACTATGCGGCATCAGAGCAGATTGTACTGAGAGT
GCACCATA
